Addgene plasmid #233493: pMTKM21
Purpose: Level 0 plasmid for MoClo, encodes the SOD1 promoter for K.marxianus
Depositing lab: Vincent Martin. Depositing organization: Concordia University. Publication: Sequencing of a Dairy Isolate Unlocks Kluyveromyces marxianus as a Host for Lactose Valorization. Thornbury M, Knoops A, Summerby-Murray I, Dhaliwal J, Johnson S, Utomo JC, Joshi J, Narcross L, Remondetto G, Pouliot M, Whiteway M, Martin VJJ. ACS Synth Biol. 2025 Jul 8. doi: 10.1021/acssynbio.5c00096. PubMed 40629255.
Backbone
  Vector backbone: pYTK001
  Backbone manufacturer: John Dueber, Addgene plasmid #65108
  Backbone size w/o insert (bp): 2676
  Vector type: Yeast Expression, Synthetic Biology
Growth in bacteria
  Bacterial resistance: Chloramphenicol, 25 μg/mL
  Growth temperature: 37°C
  Growth strain: DH5alpha
  Copy number: High Copy
Gene/Insert
  Gene/Insert name: promSOD1
  Species: K.marxianus CBS 6556
  Cloning method: Golden Gate
Resource information
  A portion of this plasmid was derived from a plasmid made by: The promoter sequence was originally published by Lang et al, 2020 (https://doi.org/10.1016/j.mec.2020.e00145)
Terms and licenses: Academic/Nonprofit Terms; Industry Terms: Not Available to Industry
Depositor comments: Please visit https://doi.org/10.1101/2025.02.03.636257 for bioRxiv preprint.
How to cite: pMTKM21 was a gift from Vincent Martin (Addgene plasmid # 233493 ; http://n2t.net/addgene:233493 ; RRID:Addgene_233493)
