[The description below was written by a language model from this plasmid's Addgene catalogue record and pLannotate feature annotations shown in this document.]
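Description:
pMTKM21 is a Level 0 part plasmid for Modular Cloning (MoClo) that stores the SOD1 promoter of Kluyveromyces marxianus strain CBS 6556 as a reusable building block for Golden Gate assembly. It is built on pYTK001, the part entry vector of a yeast MoClo toolkit, and is catalogued as a yeast expression and synthetic biology vector. As a Level 0 plasmid it is not an expression construct in its own right. It carries a single regulatory part, with no coding sequence, terminator or yeast marker recorded, and the promoter is meant to be released by Type IIS digestion and combined with other parts to build transcription units in higher-level vectors.

The feature table, generated from a full sequence of about 2.4 kb, describes only the bacterial maintenance backbone. This comprises a high-copy ColE1/pUC-type origin of replication and a chloramphenicol acetyltransferase (cat) gene driven by its native promoter and followed by the phage lambda t0 terminator, which together allow propagation and chloramphenicol selection in E. coli. No yeast origin, centromere or auxotrophic marker is annotated, consistent with a part-storage plasmid. The SOD1 promoter itself was not recognised by the annotation tool and presumably lies in the unannotated region. The short fragment labelled as a human α2 globin pause site is probably a chance partial match rather than a designed element. The record does not give the insert length or the overhangs that define its part type. The plasmid belongs to a K. marxianus toolkit developed for engineering this yeast, including as a host for lactose valorization.
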