Features (pLannotate 1.2.2; 5 found; start..end, strand, type, name):
     46..69      -  misc_feature   pause site (fragment): RNA polymerase II transcriptional pause signal from the human α2 globin gene
    756..790     -  terminator     lambda t0 terminator: minimal transcription terminator from phage lambda (Scholtissek and Grosse, 1987)
    864..1520    -  CDS            cat: CAT_ECOLX - Experimental evidence at protein level: Swiss-Prot protein existence level 1. This enzyme is an effector of chloramphenicol resistance in bacteria. From Escherichia coli. This protein is used as a marker in many commonly used cloning vectors, such as pACYC184.
   1521..1618    -  promoter       cat promoter: promoter of the E. coli cat gene encoding chloramphenicol acetyltransferase
   1702..2290    +  rep_origin     ori: high-copy-number ColE1/pMB1/pBR322/pUC origin of replication
>Addgene plasmid #233493 | pMTKM21 | addgene full sequence | sequence record 467258 | Addgene NGS Result
TCGGTCTCAAACGCAATACCACCCGCCAGAATATTTTTTTTTTTTTTTGTTTTGTTTTGTTTTGTTTTGT
TTTTCGTTTCCTTTCCTTTCCTTTCCCGTGGCGCTCGGCATTGCTCCCTTCTCCAAGCCCAGCCATGTAT
AACTATTACCAATCACACACCTGCGTATTACCAAATACTCATTAATGCTTGCGCTTGTGCTTGAGCTTAC
CCTTACTTCGTCAACCTTGGATAGCACACGGTACAAGGCGTAGCGCAACCCCTGTGGAGAAAGCACACCC
ACACACACACACACACCCTATGTACCCTATATATTCCTCTGTAATCCACCCCTAACACGCTAGTCCCTGG
CCGCTACGTTACTACGACTCAGCACGCTTACTCAGCTAGTCAGCTACTTACTAGTCAGCTAGCTAGGCTC
TACCTGCATCACCCATTTAGCTATTCCCGCTCTGTCTCTTTGTAAGTCATTTTCAGCTCCTTTTCCGTTT
GCTTCTTCAATTGCCTTCCTCCATTCTTCGGCTCCCCTTCGATTTCTAATCGGGGACTGGGCAAAAAAAA
TTGGAAAAAGTATATTTAAAGGTTATAAATTTGCTCTTCTTTCCTCCACACCCTGAGCACTAGGCAGTAC
ATTTGCACGTGAAAAAGGGTAAATTAGCTCAATTCAATCAATCCAAAGGTTAGTTACACTAGACCCACCG
CAGGAAGGAAACATAACACATACAATTAATTAATCCCCTATGTGAGACCAGACCAATAAAAAACGCCCGG
CGGCAACCGAGCGTTCTGAACAAATCCAGATGGAGTTCTGAGGTCATTACTGGATCTATCAACAGGAGTC
CAAGCGAGCTCGATATCAAATTACGCCCCGCCCTGCCACTCATCGCAGTACTGTTGTAATTCATTAAGCA
TTCTGCCGACATGGAAGCCATCACAAACGGCATGATGAACCTGAATCGCCAGCGGCATCAGCACCTTGTC
GCCTTGCGTATAATATTTGCCCATGGTGAAAACGGGGGCGAAGAAGTTGTCCATATTGGCCACGTTTAAA
TCAAAACTGGTGAAACTCACCCAGGGATTGGCTGAAACGAAAAACATATTCTCAATAAACCCTTTAGGGA
AATAGGCCAGGTTTTCACCGTAACACGCCACATCTTGCGAATATATGTGTAGAAACTGCCGGAAATCGTC
GTGGTATTCACTCCAGAGCGATGAAAACGTTTCAGTTTGCTCATGGAAAACGGTGTAACAAGGGTGAACA
CTATCCCATATCACCAGCTCACCGTCTTTCATTGCCATACGAAATTCCGGATGAGCATTCATCAGGCGGG
CAAGAATGTGAATAAAGGCCGGATAAAACTTGTGCTTATTTTTCTTTACGGTCTTTAAAAAGGCCGTAAT
ATCCAGCTGAACGGTCTGGTTATAGGTACATTGAGCAACTGACTGAAATGCCTCAAAATGTTCTTTACGA
TGCCATTGGGATATATCAACGGTGGTATATCCAGTGATTTTTTTCTCCATTTTAGCTTCCTTAGCTCCTG
AAAATCTCGATAACTCAAAAAATACGCCCGGTAGTGATCTTATTTCATTATGGTGAAAGTTGGAACCTCT
TACGTGCCCGATCAATCATGACCAAAATCCCTTAACGTGAGTTTTCGTTCCACTGAGCGTCAGACCCCGT
AGAAAAGATCAAAGGATCTTCTTGAGATCCTTTTTTTCTGCGCGTAATCTGCTGCTTGCAAACAAAAAAA
CCACCGCTACCAGCGGTGGTTTGTTTGCCGGATCAAGAGCTACCAACTCTTTTTCCGAAGGTAACTGGCT
TCAGCAGAGCGCAGATACCAAATACTGTTCTTCTAGTGTAGCCGTAGTTAGGCCACCACTTCAAGAACTC
TGTAGCACCGCCTACATACCTCGCTCTGCTAATCCTGTTACCAGTGGCTGCTGCCAGTGGCGATAAGTCG
TGTCTTACCGGGTTGGACTCAAGACGATAGTTACCGGATAAGGCGCAGCGGTCGGGCTGAACGGGGGGTT
CGTGCACACAGCCCAGCTTGGAGCGAACGACCTACACCGAACTGAGATACCTACAGCGTGAGCTATGAGA
AAGCGCCACGCTTCCCGAAGGGAGAAAGGCGGACAGGTATCCGGTAAGCGGCAGGGTCGGAACAGGAGAG
CGCACGAGGGAGCTTCCAGGGGGAAACGCCTGGTATCTTTATAGTCCTGTCGGGTTTCGCCACCTCTGAC
TTGAGCGTCGATTTTTGTGATGCTCGTCAGGGGGGCGGAGCCTATGGAAAAACGCCAGCAACGCGGCCTT
TTTACGGTTCCTGGCCTTTTGCTGGCCTTTTGCTCACATGTTCTTTCCTGCGTTATCCCCTGATTCTGTG
GATAACCGTAG
